Addgene plasmid #226863: pABE-dGFP
Purpose: Constitutively expresses mCherry as a transfection marker. Expresses non-fluorescent EGFP, deactivated by A111V mutation, that can be reactivated by active adenine base editing
Depositing lab: Alexis Komor. Depositing organization: University of California, San Diego (UCSD). Publication: Genome editing with programmable base editors in human cells. Osgood NRB, Zawalick NM, Sawyer CB, Cowan QT, Gu S, Mawson SJ, Ranzau BL, Li L, Gymrek M, Goren A, Komor AC. Methods Enzymol. 2025;712:351-404. doi: 10.1016/bs.mie.2025.01.001. Epub 2025 Feb 5. PubMed 40121079.
Backbone
  Vector backbone: pCMV
  Vector type: Mammalian Expression
Growth in bacteria
  Bacterial resistance: Ampicillin, 100 μg/mL
  Growth temperature: 37°C
  Growth strain: DH5alpha
  Copy number: High Copy
Gene/Insert
  Gene/Insert name: EGFP
  Species: Other
  Mutation: A111V
  Promoter: CMV
  Cloning method: Unknown
Terms and licenses: Academic/Nonprofit Terms; Industry Terms: Not Available to Industry
Depositor comments: mCherry
How to cite: pABE-dGFP was a gift from Alexis Komor (Addgene plasmid # 226863 ; http://n2t.net/addgene:226863 ; RRID:Addgene_226863)
