[The description below was written by a language model from this plasmid's Addgene catalogue record and pLannotate feature annotations shown in this document.]
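Description:
pABE-dGFP is a mammalian expression plasmid on a pCMV backbone that serves as a fluorescent reporter for adenine base editor activity in transfected cells. It is maintained in E. coli through a high-copy ColE1/pUC-type origin and is selected with ampicillin via a β-lactamase (AmpR) cassette driven by its own promoter. The backbone also retains small remnants of lac regulatory elements, a lacI fragment, a short SV40 promoter fragment and a bom fragment, none of which appear to have a role in the reporter function.

The payload is a single transcription unit driven by the human cytomegalovirus immediate early enhancer and promoter and terminated by the bovine growth hormone polyadenylation signal. A T7 promoter lies just upstream of the coding region. Two fluorescent protein coding sequences lie in tandem on the same strand, with mCherry first and EGFP second, separated by a gap of about 60 nucleotides. This spacer is not annotated, so the record does not state how the two proteins are linked or separated. mCherry is constitutively expressed and marks transfected cells. The EGFP carries an A111V substitution that abolishes fluorescence. According to the record, active adenine base editing restores green fluorescence, presumably by an A•T to G•C conversion that returns the valine codon to alanine.

Because red fluorescence reports delivery and green fluorescence reports editing, the fraction of mCherry-positive cells that become green gives a normalised readout of editing. The editor and guide RNA are not encoded on this plasmid and must be supplied separately. The plasmid was deposited with a methods publication on programmable base editing in human cells.
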