Features (pLannotate 1.2.2; 16 found; start..end, strand, type, name):
     36..415     +  enhancer       CMV enhancer: human cytomegalovirus immediate early enhancer
    416..619     +  promoter       CMV promoter: human cytomegalovirus (CMV) immediate early promoter
    661..679     +  promoter       T7 promoter: promoter for bacteriophage T7 RNA polymerase
    693..1400    +  CDS            mCherry: mCherry is a basic (constitutively fluorescent) red fluorescent protein published in 2004, derived from Discosoma sp.. It is reported to be a very rapidly-maturing monomer with low acid sensitivity.
   1464..2180    +  CDS            EGFP: EGFP is a basic (constitutively fluorescent) green fluorescent protein published in 1996, derived from Aequorea victoria. It is reported to be a rapidly-maturing weak dimer with moderate acid sensitivity.
   2268..2492    +  polyA_signal   bGH poly(A) signal: bovine growth hormone polyadenylation signal
   2496..2517    +  promoter       SV40 promoter (fragment): SV40 enhancer and early promoter
   2522..2538    +  misc_feature   MCS (fragment): pBluescript multiple cloning site
   2587..2603    -  protein_bind   lac operator: The lac repressor binds to the lac operator to inhibit transcription in E. coli. This inhibition can be relieved by adding lactose or isopropyl-β-D-thiogalactopyranoside (IPTG). lac repressor encoded by lacI
   2611..2641    -  promoter       lac promoter: promoter for the E. coli lac operon
   2656..2677    -  protein_bind   CAP binding site: CAP binding activates transcription in the presence of cAMP. E. coli catabolite activator protein
   2690..2782    -  CDS            lacI (fragment): lac repressor; lacI; The lac repressor binds to the lac operator to inhibit transcription in E. coli. This inhibition can be relieved by adding lactose or isopropyl-β-D-thiogalactopyranoside (IPTG).
   2965..3553    -  rep_origin     ori: high-copy-number ColE1/pMB1/pBR322/pUC origin of replication
   3724..4584    -  CDS            AmpR: β-lactamase; bla; confers resistance to ampicillin, carbenicillin, and related antibiotics
   4585..4689    -  promoter       AmpR promoter: bla
   4760..4804    -  misc_feature   bom (fragment): basis of mobility region from pBR322
>Addgene plasmid #226863 | pABE-dGFP | addgene full sequence | sequence record 450497 | Addgene NGS Result
GCTGCTTCGCGATGTACGGGCCAGATATACGCGTTGACATTGATTATTGACTAGTTATTAATAGTAATCA
ATTACGGGGTCATTAGTTCATAGCCCATATATGGAGTTCCGCGTTACATAACTTACGGTAAATGGCCCGC
CTGGCTGACCGCCCAACGACCCCCGCCCATTGACGTCAATAATGACGTATGTTCCCATAGTAACGCCAAT
AGGGACTTTCCATTGACGTCAATGGGTGGAGTATTTACGGTAAACTGCCCACTTGGCAGTACATCAAGTG
TATCATATGCCAAGTACGCCCCCTATTGACGTCAATGACGGTAAATGGCCCGCCTGGCATTATGCCCAGT
ACATGACCTTATGGGACTTTCCTACTTGGCAGTACATCTACGTATTAGTCATCGCTATTACCATGGTGAT
GCGGTTTTGGCAGTACATCAATGGGCGTGGATAGCGGTTTGACTCACGGGGATTTCCAAGTCTCCACCCC
ATTGACGTCAATGGGAGTTTGTTTTGGCACCAAAATCAACGGGACTTTCCAAAATGTCGTAACAACTCCG
CCCCATTGACGCAAATGGGCGGTAGGCGTGTACGGTGGGAGGTCTATATAAGCAGAGCTGGTTTAGTGAA
CCGTCAGATCCGCTAGAGATCCGCGGCCGCTAATACGACTCACTATAGGGAGAGCCGCCACCATGGTGAG
CAAGGGCGAGGAGGATAACATGGCCATCATCAAGGAGTTCATGCGCTTCAAGGTGCACATGGAGGGCTCC
GTGAACGGCCACGAGTTCGAGATCGAGGGCGAGGGCGAGGGCCGCCCCTACGAGGGCACCCAGACCGCCA
AGCTGAAGGTGACCAAGGGTGGCCCCCTGCCCTTCGCCTGGGACATCCTGTCCCCTCAGTTCATGTACGG
CTCCAAGGCCTACGTGAAGCACCCCGCCGACATCCCCGACTACTTGAAGCTGTCCTTCCCCGAGGGCTTC
AAGTGGGAGCGCGTGATGAACTTCGAGGACGGCGGCGTGGTGACCGTGACCCAGGACTCCTCCCTGCAGG
ACGGCGAGTTCATCTACAAGGTGAAGCTGCGCGGCACCAACTTCCCCTCCGACGGCCCCGTAATGCAGAA
GAAGACCATGGGCTGGGAGGCCTCCTCCGAGCGGATGTACCCCGAGGACGGCGCCCTGAAGGGCGAGATC
AAGCAGAGGCTGAAGCTGAAGGACGGCGGCCACTACGACGCTGAGGTCAAGACCACCTACAAGGCCAAGA
AGCCCGTGCAGCTGCCCGGCGCCTACAACGTCAACATCAAGTTGGACATCACCTCCCACAACGAGGACTA
CACCATCGTGGAACAGTACGAACGCGCCGAGGGCCGCCACTCCACCGGCGGCATGGACGAGCTGTACAAG
AGCGGAGCTACTAACTTCAGCCTGCTGAAGCAGGCTGGAGACGTGGAGGAGAACCCTGGACCTATGGTGA
GCAAGGGCGAGGAGCTGTTCACCGGGGTGGTGCCCATCCTGGTCGAGCTGGACGGCGACGTAAACGGCCA
CAAGTTCAGCGTGTCCGGCGAGGGCGAGGGCGATGCCACCTACGGCAAGCTGACCCTGAAGTTCATCTGC
ACCACCGGCAAGCTGCCCGTGCCCTGGCCCACCCTCGTGACCACCCTGACCTATGGAGTGCAGTGCTTCA
GCCGCTACCCCGACCACATGAAGCAGCACGACTTCTTCAAGTCCGCCATGCCCGAAGGCTACGTCCAGGA
GCGCACCATCTTCTTCAAGGACGACGGCAACTACAAGACCCGCGTAGAGGTGAAGTTCGAGGGCGACACC
CTGGTGAACCGCATCGAGCTGAAGGGCATCGACTTCAAGGAGGACGGCAACATCCTGGGGCACAAGCTGG
AGTACAACTACAACAGCCACAACGTCTATATCATGGCCGACAAGCAGAAGAACGGCATCAAGGTGAACTT
CAAGATCCGCCACAACATCGAGGACGGCAGCGTGCAGCTCGCCGACCACTACCAGCAGAACACCCCCATC
GGCGACGGCCCCGTGCTGCTGCCCGACAACCACTACCTGAGCACCCAGTCCGCCCTGAGCAAAGACCCCA
ACGAGAAGCGCGATCACATGGTCCTGCTGGAGTTCGTGACCGCCGCCGGGATCACTCTCGGCATGGACGA
GCTGTACAAGTCTGGTGGTTCTCCCAAGAAGAAAAGGAAAGTCTAACCGGTCATCATCACCATCACCATT
GAGTTTAAACCCGCTGATCAGCCTCGACTGTGCCTTCTAGTTGCCAGCCATCTGTTGTTTGCCCCTCCCC
CGTGCCTTCCTTGACCCTGGAAGGTGCCACTCCCACTGTCCTTTCCTAATAAAATGAGGAAATTGCATCG
CATTGTCTGAGTAGGTGTCATTCTATTCTGGGGGGTGGGGTGGGGCAGGACAGCAAGGGGGAGGATTGGG
AAGACAATAGCAGGCATGCTGGGGATGCGGTGGGCTCTATGGCTTCTGAGGCGGAAAGAACCAGCTGGGG
CTCGATACCGTCGACCTCTAGCTAGAGCTTGGCGTAATCATGGTCATAGCTGTTTCCTGTGTGAAATTGT
TATCCGCTCACAATTCCACACAACATACGAGCCGGAAGCATAAAGTGTAAAGCCTAGGATGCCTAATGAG
TGAGCTAACTCACATTAATTGCGTTGCGCTCACTGCCCGCTTTCCAGTCGGGAAACCTGTCGTGCCAGCT
GCATTAATGAATCGGCCAACGCGCGGGAAGAGGCGGTTTGCGTATTGGGCGCTCTTCCGCTTCCTCGCTC
ACTGACTCGCTGCGCTCGGTCGTTCGGCTGCGGCGAGCGGTATCAGCTCACTCAAAGGCGGTAATACGGT
TATCCACAGAATCAGGGGATAACGCAGGAAAGAACATGTGAGCAAAAGGCCAGCAAAAGGCCAGGAACCG
TAAAAAGGCCGCGTTGCTGGCGTTTTTCCATAGGCTCCGCCCCCCTGACGAGCATCACAAAAATCGACGC
TCAAGTCAGAGGTGGCGAAACCCGACAGGACTATAAAGATACCAGGCGTTTCCCCCTGGAAGCTCCCTCG
TGCGCTCTCCTGTTCCGACCCTGCCGCTTACCGGATACCTGTCCGCCTTTCTCCCTTCGGGAAGCGTGGC
GCTTTCTCATAGCTCACGCTGTAGGTATCTCAGTTCGGTGTAGGTCGTTCGCTCCAAGCTGGGCTGTGTG
CACGAACCCCCCGTTCAGCCCGACCGCTGCGCCTTATCCGGTAACTATCGTCTTGAGTCCAACCCGGTAA
GACACGACTTATCGCCACTGGCAGCAGCCACTGGTAACAGGATTAGCAGAGCGAGGTATGTAGGCGGTGC
TACAGAGTTCTTGAAGTGGTGGCCTAACTACGGCTACACTAGAAGAACAGTATTTGGTATCTGCGCTCTG
CTGAAGCCAGTTACCTTCGGAAAAAGAGTTGGTAGCTCTTGATCCGGCAAACAAACCACCGCTGGTAGCG
GTGGTTTTTTTGTTTGCAAGCAGCAGATTACGCGCAGAAAAAAAGGATCTCAAGAAGATCCTTTGATCTT
TTCTACGGGGTCTGACACTCAGTGGAACGAAAACTCACGTTAAGGGATTTTGGTCATGAGATTATCAAAA
AGGATCTTCACCTAGATCCTTTTAAATTAAAAATGAAGTTTTAAATCAATCTAAAGTATATATGAGTAAA
CTTGGTCTGACAGTTACCAATGCTTAATCAGTGAGGCACCTATCTCAGCGATCTGTCTATTTCGTTCATC
CATAGTTGCCTGACTCCCCGTCGTGTAGATAACTACGATACGGGAGGGCTTACCATCTGGCCCCAGTGCT
GCAATGATACCGCGAGACCCACGCTCACCGGCTCCAGATTTATCAGCAATAAACCAGCCAGCCGGAAGGG
CCGAGCGCAGAAGTGGTCCTGCAACTTTATCCGCCTCCATCCAGTCTATTAATTGTTGCCGGGAAGCTAG
AGTAAGTAGTTCGCCAGTTAATAGTTTGCGCAACGTTGTTGCCATTGCTACAGGCATCGTGGTGTCACGC
TCGTCGTTTGGTATGGCTTCATTCAGCTCCGGTTCCCAACGATCAAGGCGAGTTACATGATCCCCCATGT
TGTGCAAAAAAGCGGTTAGCTCCTTCGGTCCTCCGATCGTTGTCAGAAGTAAGTTGGCCGCAGTGTTATC
ACTCATGGTTATGGCAGCACTGCATAATTCTCTTACTGTCATGCCATCCGTAAGATGCTTTTCTGTGACT
GGTGAGTACTCAACCAAGTCATTCTGAGAATAGTGTATGCGGCGACCGAGTTGCTCTTGCCCGGCGTCAA
TACGGGATAATACCGCGCCACATAGCAGAACTTTAAAAGTGCTCATCATTGGAAAACGTTCTTCGGGGCG
AAAACTCTCAAGGATCTTACCGCTGTTGAGATCCAGTTCGATGTAACCCACTCGTGCACCCAACTGATCT
TCAGCATCTTTTACTTTCACCAGCGTTTCTGGGTGAGCAAAAACAGGAAGGCAAAATGCCGCAAAAAAGG
GAATAAGGGCGACACGGAAATGTTGAATACTCATACTCTTCCTTTTTCAATATTATTGAAGCATTTATCA
GGGTTATTGTCTCATGAGCGGATACATATTTGAATGTATTTAGAAAAATAAACAAATAGGGGTTCCGCGC
ACATTTCCCCGAAAAGTGCCACCTGACGTCGACGGATCGGGAGATCGATCTCCCGATCCCCTAGGGTCGA
CTCTCAGTACAATCTGCTCTGATGCCGCATAGTTAAGCCAGTATCTGCTCCCTGCTTGTGTGTTGGAGGT
CGCTGAGTAGTGCGCGAGCAAAATTTAAGCTACAACAAGGCAAGGCTTGACCGACAATTGCATGAAGAAT
CTGCTTAGGGTTAGGCGTTTTGC
